>Addgene plasmid #194344 | pECNUS_P2 | addgene full sequence | sequence record 391105 | Addgene NGS Result
TCTGTGAAGACAAGCAAGAATTCAAGCTTGGAGCATCTTCATTCTTAAGATATGAAGATAATCTTCAAAA
GGCCCCTGGGAATCTGAAAGAAGAGAAGCAGGCCCATTTATATGGGAAAGAACAATAGTATTTCTTATAT
AGGCCCATTTAAGTTGAAAACAATCTTCAAAAGTCCCACATCGCTTAGATAAGAAAACGAAGCTGAGTTT
ATATACAGCTAGAGTCGAAGTAGTGATTGTGAGACCGTCACAGCTTGTCTGTAAGCGGATGCCGGGAGCA
GACAAGCCCGTCAGGGCGCGTCAGCGGGTGTTGGCGGGTGTCGGGGCTGGCTTAACTATGCGGCATCAGA
GCAGATTGTACTGAGAGTGCACCATATGCGGTGTGAAATACCGCACAGATGCGTAAGGAGAAAATACCGC
ATCAGGCGCCATTCGCCATTCAGGCTGCGCAACTGTTGGGAAGGGCGATCGGTGCGGGCCTCTTCGCTAT
TACGCCAGCTGGCGAAAGGGGGATGTGCTGCAAGGCGATTAAGTTGGGTAACGCCAGGGTTTTCCCAGTC
ACGACGTTGTAAAACGACGGCCAGTGAATTCGAGCTCGGTACCCGGGGATCCTCTAGAGTCGACCTGCAG
GCATGCAAGCTTGGCGTAATCATGGTCATAGCTGTTTCCTGTGTGAAATTGTTATCCGCTCACAATTCCA
CACAACATACGAGCCGGAAGCATAAAGTGTAAAGCCTGGGGTGCCTAATGAGTGAGCTAACTCACATTAA
TTGCGTTGCGCTCACTGCCCGCTTTCCAGTCGGGAAACCTGTCGTGCCAGCTGCGGTCTCAGTTTAAGAG
CTATGCTGGAAACAGCATAGCAAGTTTAAATAAGGCTAGTCCGTTATCAACTTGAAAAAGTGGCACCGAG
TCGGTGCTTTTTTTTGCAAAATTTTCCAGATCGATTTCTTCTTCCTCTGTTCTTCGGCGTTCAATTTCTG
GGGTCGCTACTATTGTCTTCTGCACGAAGTGGTTTAAACTATCAGTGTTTGACAGGATATATTGGCGGGT
AAACCTAAGAGAAAAGAGCGTTTATTAGAATAATCGGATATTTAAAAGGGCGTGAAAAGGTTTATCCGTT
CGTCCATTTGTATGTGCATGCCAACCACAGGGTTCCCCAGATCAGGCGCTGGCTGCTGAACCCCCAGCCG
GAACTGACCCCACAAGGCCCTAGCGTTTGCAATGCACCAGGTCATCATTGACCCAGGCGTGTTCCACCAG
GCCGCTGCCTCGCAACTCTTCGCAGGCTTCGCCGACCTGCTCGCGCCACTTCTTCACGCGGGTGGAATCC
GATCCGCACATGAGGCGGAAGGTTTCCAGCTTGAGCGGGTACGGCTCCCGGTGCGAGCTGAAATAGTCGA
ACATCCGTCGGGCCGTCGGCGACAGCTTGCGGTACTTCTCCCATATGAATTTCGTGTAGTGGTCGCCAGC
AAACAGCACGACGATTTCCTCGTCGATCAGGACCTGGCAACGGGACGTTTTCTTGCCACGGTCCAGGACG
CGGAAGCGGTGCAGCAGCGACACCGATTCCAGGTGCCCAACGCGGTCGGACGTGAAGCCCATCGCCGTCG
CCTGTAGGCGCGACAGGCATTCCTCGGCCTTCGTGTAATACCGGCCATTGATCGACCAGCCCAGGTCCTG
GCAAAGCTCGTAGAACGTGAAGGTGATCGGCTCGCCGATAGGGGTGCGCTTCGCGTACTCCAACACCTGC
TGCCACACCAGTTCGTCATCGTCGGCCCGCAGCTCGACGCCGGTGTAGGTGATCTTCACGTCCTTGTTGA
CGTGGAAAATGACCTTGTTTTGCAGCGCCTCGCGCGGGATTTTCTTGTTGCGCGTGGTGAACAGGGCAGA
GCGGGCCGTGTCGTTTGGCATCGCTCGCATCGTGTCCGGCCACGGCGCAATATCGAACAAGGAAAGCTGC
ATTTCCTTGATCTGCTGCTTCGTGTGTTTCAGCAACGCGGCCTGCTTGGCCTCGCTGACCTGTTTTGCCA
GGTCCTCGCCGGCGGTTTTTCGCTTCTTGGTCGTCATAGTTCCTCGCGTGTCGATGGTCATCGACTTCGC
CAAACCTGCCGCCTCCTGTTCAAGACGACGCGAACGCTCCACGGCGGCCGATGGCGCGGGCAGGGCAGGG
GGAGCCAGTTGCACGCTGTCGCGCTCGATCTTGGCCGTAGCTTGCTGGACCATCGAGCCGACGGACTGGA
AGGTTTCGCGGGGCGCACGCATGACGGTGCGGCTTGCGATGGTTTCGGCATCCTCGGCGGAAAACCCCGC
GTCGATCAGTTCTTGCCTGTATGCCTTCCGGTCAAACGTCCGATTCATTCACCCTCCTTGCGGGATTGCC
CCGACTCACGCCGGGGCAATGTGCCCTTATTCCTGATTTGACCCGCCTGGTGCCTTGGTGTCCAGATAAT
CCACCTTATCGGCAATGAAGTCGGTCCCGTAGACCGTCTGGCCGTCCTTCTCGTACTTGGTATTCCGAAT
CTTGCCCTGCACGAATACCAGCGACCCCTTGCCCAAATACTTGCCGTGGGCCTCGGCCTGAGAGCCAAAA
CACTTGATGCGGAAGAAGTCGGTGCGCTCCTGCTTGTCGCCGGCATCGTTGCGCCACATCTAGGATCTGC
CAGGAACCGTAAAAAGGCCGCGTTGCTGGCGTTTTTCCATAGGCTCCGCCCCCCTGACGAGCATCACAAA
AATCGACGCTCAAGTCAGAGGTGGCGAAACCCGACAGGACTATAAAGATACCAGGCGTTTCCCCCTGGAA
GCTCCCTCGTGCGCTCTCCTGTTCCGACCCTGCCGCTTACCGGATACCTGTCCGCCTTTCTCCCTTCGGG
AAGCGTGGCGCTTTCTCATAGCTCACGCTGTAGGTATCTCAGTTCGGTGTAGGTCGTTCGCTCCAAGCTG
GGCTGTGTGCACGAACCCCCCGTTCAGCCCGACCGCTGCGCCTTATCCGGTAACTATCGTCTTGAGTCCA
ACCCGGTAAGACACGACTTATCGCCACTGGCAGCAGCCACTGGTAACAGGATTAGCAGAGCGAGGTATGT
AGGCGGTGCTACAGAGTTCTTGAAGTGGTGGCCTAACTACGGCTACACTAGAAGAACAGTATTTGGTATC
TGCGCTCTGCTGAAGCCAGTTACCTTCGGAAAAAGAGTTGGTAGCTCTTGATCCGGCAAACAAACCACCG
CTGGTAGCGGTGGTTTTTTTGTTTGCAAGCAGCAGATTACGCGCAGAAAAAAAGGATCTCAAGAAGATCC
TTTGATCTTTTCTACGGGGTCTGACGCTCAGTGGAACGAAAACTCACGTTAAGGGATTTTGGTCATGAGA
TTATCAAAAAGGATCTTCACCTAGATCCTTTTAAATTAAAAATGAAGTTTTAAATCAATCTAAAGTATAT
ATGAGTAAACTTGGTCTGACAGTTACCAATGCTTAATCAGTGAGGCACCTATCTCAGCGATCTGTCTATT
TCGTTCATCCATAGTTGCCTGACTCCCCGTCGTGTAGATAACTACGATACGGGAGGGCTTACCATCTGGC
CCCAGTGCTGCAATGATACCGCGAGAACCACGCTCACCGGCTCCAGATTTATCAGCAATAAACCAGCCAG
CCGGAAGGGCCGAGCGCAGAAGTGGTCCTGCAACTTTATCCGCCTCCATCCAGTCTATTAATTGTTGCCG
GGAAGCTAGAGTAAGTAGTTCGCCAGTTAATAGTTTGCGCAACGTTGTTGCCATTGCTACAGGCATCGTG
GTGTCACGCTCGTCGTTTGGTATGGCTTCATTCAGCTCCGGTTCCCAACGATCAAGGCGAGTTACATGAT
CCCCCATGTTGTGCAAAAAAGCGGTTAGCTCCTTCGGTCCTCCGATCGTTGTCAGAAGTAAGTTGGCCGC
AGTGTTATCACTCATGGTTATGGCAGCACTGCATAATTCTCTTACTGTCATGCCATCCGTAAGATGCTTT
TCTGTGACTGGTGAGTACTCAACCAAGTCATTCTGAGAATAGTGTATGCGGCGACCGAGTTGCTCTTGCC
CGGCGTCAATACGGGATAATACCGCGCCACATAGCAGAACTTTAAAAGTGCTCATCATTGGAAAACGTTC
TTCGGGGCGAAAACTCTCAAGGATCTTACCGCTGTTGAGATCCAGTTCGATGTAACCCACTCGTGCACCC
AACTGATCTTCAGCATCTTTTACTTTCACCAGCGTTTCTGGGTGAGCAAAAACAGGAAGGCAAAATGCCG
CAAAAAAGGGAATAAGGGCGACACGGAAATGTTGAATACTCATACTCTTCCTTTTTCAATATTATTGAAG
CATTTATCAAGGTTATTGTCTCATGAGCGGATACATATTTGAATGTATTTAGAAAAATAAACAAATAGGG
GTTCCGCGCACGAATTGGCCAGCGCTGCCATTTTTGGGGTGAGGCCGTTCGCGGCCGAGGGGCGCAGCCC
CTGGGGGGATGGGAGGCCCGCGTTAGCGGGCCGGGAGGGTTCGAGAAGGGGGGGCACCCCCCTTCGGCGT
GCGCGGTCACGCGCACAGGGCGCAGCCCTGGTTAAAAACAAGGTTTATAAATATTGGTTTAAAAGCAGGT
TAAAAGACAGGTTAGCGGTGGCCGAAAAACGGGCGGAAACCCTTGCAAATGCTGGATTTTCTGCCTGTGG
ACAGCCCCTCAAATGTCAATAGGTGCGCCCCTCATCTGTCAGCACTCTGCCCCTCAAGTGTCAAGGATCG
CGCCCCTCATCTGTCAGTAGTCGCGCCCCTCAAGTGTCAATACCGCAGGGCACTTATCCCCAGGCTTGTC
CACATCATCTGTGGGAAACTCGCGTAAAATCAGGCGTTTTCGCCGATTTGCGAGGCTGGCCAGCTCCACG
TCGCCGGCCGAAATCGAGCCTGCCCCTCATCTGTCAACGCCGCGCCGGGTGAGTCGGCCCCTCAAGTGTC
AACGTCCGCCCCTCATCTGTCAGTGAGGGCCAAGTTTTCCGCGAGGTATCCACAACGCCGGCGGCCGCGG
TGTCTCGCACACGGCTTCGACGGCGTTTCTGGCGCGTTTGCAGGGCCATAGACGGCCGCCAGCCCAGCGG
CGAGGGCAACCAGCCCGGTGAGCGTCGCAAAGGAGATCCTGATCTGACTGATGGGCTGCCTGTATCGAGT
GGTGATTTTGTGCCGAGCTGCCGGTCGGGGAGCTGTTGGCTGGCTGGTGGCAGGATATATTGTGGTGTAA
ACAAATTGACGCTTAGACAACTTAATAACACATTGCGGACGTTTTTAATGTACTGGGGTGGATGCAGTGG
GCCCCAC
Features (pLannotate 1.2.2; 17 found; start..end, strand, type, name):
    167..183     +  promoter       AtU6 promoter (fragment): consensus promoter from the three Arabidopsis U6 snRNA genes (Waibel and Filipowicz, 1990; Nekrasov et al., 2013)
    327..426     +  misc_feature   bom (fragment): basis of mobility region from pBR322
    432..589     -  CDS            lacZα (fragment): LacZα fragment of β-galactosidase; lacZ fragment
    586..642     +  misc_feature   MCS: pUC18/19 multiple cloning site
    679..695     -  protein_bind   lac operator: The lac repressor binds to the lac operator to inhibit transcription in E. coli. This inhibition can be relieved by adding lactose or isopropyl-β-D-thiogalactopyranoside (IPTG). lac repressor encoded by lacI
    703..733     -  promoter       lac promoter: promoter for the E. coli lac operon
    748..769     -  protein_bind   CAP binding site: CAP binding activates transcription in the presence of cAMP. E. coli catabolite activator protein
    782..824     -  CDS            lacI (fragment): lac repressor; lacI; The lac repressor binds to the lac operator to inhibit transcription in E. coli. This inhibition can be relieved by adding lactose or isopropyl-β-D-thiogalactopyranoside (IPTG).
    850..917     +  misc_RNA       tracrRNA (fragment): trans-activating CRISPR RNA for the Streptococcus pyogenes CRISPR/Cas9 system
   1030..1054    +  misc_feature   RB T-DNA repeat: right border repeat from nopaline C58 T-DNA
   1166..1186    -  CDS            TetR (fragment): tetracycline resistance regulatory protein; tetR
   1213..2358    -  CDS            trfA: TRFA_ECOLX - Experimental evidence at protein level: Swiss-Prot protein existence level 1. Also involved in plasmid copy number control, promoting intermolecular coupling of protein bound iterons at oriV, which inhibits replication initiation. From Escherichia coli.
   2694..3282    -  rep_origin     ori: high-copy-number ColE1/pMB1/pBR322/pUC origin of replication
   3453..4313    -  CDS            AmpR: β-lactamase; bla; confers resistance to ampicillin, carbenicillin, and related antibiotics
   4314..4418    -  promoter       AmpR promoter: bla
   4505..5136    -  rep_origin     oriV: incP origin of replication
   5228..5252    +  misc_feature   LB T-DNA repeat: left border repeat from nopaline C58 T-DNA
