[The description below was written by a language model from this plasmid's Addgene catalogue record and pLannotate feature annotations shown in this document.]
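Description:
pECNUS_P2 is a position 2 sgRNA entry clone for plant genome editing. It was derived by modifying the pICH47742 backbone, and the total size is 5,327 bp. The record classes it as a plant expression vector. It is maintained in E. coli at high copy through a ColE1/pUC-type origin and selected with ampicillin via the bla gene. The backbone also carries the incP oriV origin together with the trfA replication initiator, which allow broad-host-range replication in bacteria such as Agrobacterium. Nopaline-type left and right T-DNA border repeats flank the cargo region, the arrangement used for T-DNA transfer into plant cells.

The roughly 975 bp insert is described as sgRNA expression cassettes plus LacZ, driven by an Arabidopsis thaliana U6 promoter, a Pol III promoter suited to transcribing short guide RNAs. In the feature table, the annotated AtU6 promoter fragment lies upstream of a reverse-oriented lacZα cassette, which comprises the lac promoter, lac operator, CAP binding site and pUC-type multiple cloning site. This is followed by a fragment of the Streptococcus pyogenes Cas9 tracrRNA scaffold. That layout suggests that lacZα acts as a placeholder between promoter and scaffold. It would presumably be replaced by a guide spacer, allowing blue/white screening, although the record does not spell out this step. BsaI sites at both ends of the insert are retained, consistent with Type IIS (Golden Gate style) transfer of the finished unit into a defined slot of a multi-guide assembly. The construct was deposited with work on designing minimal gRNA sets that cover multiple targets across multiple genomes. No Cas9 gene or plant selectable marker is annotated in this plasmid.
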