Addgene plasmid #194344: pECNUS_P2
Purpose: sgRNA position entry clone 2
Depositing lab: Eunyoung Chae. Depositing organization: National University of Singapore. Publication: Generating minimum set of gRNA to cover multiple targets in multiple genomes with MINORg. Lee RR, Cher WY, Wang J, Chen Y, Chae E. Nucleic Acids Res. 2023 Mar 15:gkad142. doi: 10.1093/nar/gkad142. PubMed 36919598.
Backbone
  Vector backbone: pICH47742
  Backbone size w/o insert (bp): 4968
  Total vector size (bp): 5327
  Vector type: Plant Expression
Growth in bacteria
  Bacterial resistance: Ampicillin, 100 μg/mL
  Growth temperature: 37°C
  Growth strain: DH5alpha
  Copy number: High Copy
Gene/Insert
  Gene/Insert name: sgRNA expression cassettes and LacZ
  Species: A. thaliana (mustard weed)
  Insert size (bp): 975
  Promoter: Ath U6 promoter
  Cloning method: Restriction Enzyme; 5′ cloning site BsaI (not destroyed); 3′ cloning site BsaI (not destroyed)
  Sequencing primers: 5′ CCTGTATCGAGTGGTGATTTTGTG; 3′ CGCCAATATATCCTGTCAAACACTG
Terms and licenses: Academic/Nonprofit Terms; Industry Terms: Not Available to Industry
Depositor comments: sgRNA position entry clone, position 2. Modified based on pICH47742.
How to cite: pECNUS_P2 was a gift from Eunyoung Chae (Addgene plasmid # 194344 ; http://n2t.net/addgene:194344 ; RRID:Addgene_194344)
